Addgene plasmid #179405: pv6_MBD1_MBD-R22A
Purpose: Cell line generation via recombination-mediated cassette exchange (RMCE) and stable expression of MBD1_MBD(R22A)
Depositing lab: Tuncay Baubec. Depositing organization: University of Zurich. Publication: ChromID identifies the protein interactome at chromatin marks. Villasenor R, Pfaendler R, Ambrosi C, Butz S, Giuliani S, Bryan E, Sheahan TW, Gable AL, Schmolka N, Manzo M, Wirz J, Feller C, von Mering C, Aebersold R, Voigt P, Baubec T. Nat Biotechnol. 2020 Mar 2. pii: 10.1038/s41587-020-0434-2. doi: 10.1038/s41587-020-0434-2. PubMed 32123383.
Backbone
  Vector backbone: parBit_v6
  Vector type: Mammalian Expression
Growth in bacteria
  Bacterial resistance: Ampicillin, 100 μg/mL
  Growth temperature: 37°C
  Growth strain: DH5alpha
  Copy number: High Copy
Gene/Insert
  Gene/Insert name: MBD1_MBD(R22A) (alt name: MBD domain of MBD1)
  Species: M. musculus (mouse)
  Mutation: MBD R22A
  Promoter: CAGGS
  Tag / fusion protein: AviTag (N terminal on insert); EGFP (C terminal on insert)
  Cloning method: Gibson Cloning
  Sequencing primers: 5′ CTGGTTGTTGTGCTGTCTC
Terms and licenses: Academic/Nonprofit Terms; Industry Terms: Not Available to Industry
How to cite: pv6_MBD1_MBD-R22A was a gift from Tuncay Baubec (Addgene plasmid # 179405 ; http://n2t.net/addgene:179405 ; RRID:Addgene_179405)
