[The description below was written by a language model from this plasmid's Addgene catalogue record and pLannotate feature annotations shown in this document.]
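Description:
pv6_MBD1_MBD-R22A is a mammalian expression and targeting plasmid built on the parBit_v6 backbone, designed to generate stable cell lines by recombination-mediated cassette exchange (RMCE). In bacteria it is propagated as a high-copy plasmid through a ColE1/pUC-type origin and selected with ampicillin via the β-lactamase gene. Short fragments annotated as lacI, lacZα, rop, bom and a lac promoter/operator appear to be remnants of the cloning backbone rather than functional parts.

The payload is bracketed by two loxP511 sites annotated in opposite orientations, which lets Cre recombinase swap the intervening cassette into a compatible pre-placed genomic landing site while the bacterial backbone is left out. Within the cassette, the CAGGS promoter (annotated here as the CMV enhancer and the chicken β-actin/rabbit β-globin chimeric intron, spanning the sequence origin) drives the methyl-CpG-binding domain of mouse MBD1 carrying an R22A substitution. The catalogue lists an N-terminal AviTag, a peptide substrate for BirA-mediated biotinylation that is not separately annotated in the feature table, and a C-terminal EGFP for visualisation. An EMCV IRES then links translation of puromycin N-acetyltransferase to the same transcript, so puromycin selection enriches for cells expressing the fusion. The transcript ends at an SV40 polyadenylation signal, preceded by a small ble-like fragment that is probably vestigial.

The record gives the purpose as RMCE-based cell line generation and stable expression of the mutant domain, in the context of a chromatin-mark interactome study. It does not state the effect of R22A, although a point-mutated reader domain of this kind would plausibly serve as a binding-deficient control alongside the wild-type MBD construct.
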