Features (pLannotate 1.2.2; 22 found; start..end, strand, type, name):
    964..1020    +  CDS            HBB (fragment): HBB_LEPEU - Experimental evidence at protein level: Swiss-Prot protein existence level 1. Involved in oxygen transport from the lung to the various peripheral tissues. From Lepus europaeus (European hare).
   1133..1348    +  CDS            Mbd1 (fragment): MBD1_MOUSE - Experimental evidence at protein level: Swiss-Prot protein existence level 1. Transcriptional repressor that binds CpG islands in promoters where the DNA is methylated at position 5 of cytosine within CpG dinucleotides. Binding is abolished by the presence of 7-mG that is produced by DNA damage by methylmethanesulfonate (MMS). Acts as transcriptional repressor and plays a role in gene silencing by recruiting ATF7IP, which in turn recruits factors such as the histone methyltransferase SETDB1. Probably forms a complex with SETDB1 and ATF7IP that represses transcription and couples D
   1433..2149    +  CDS            EGFP: the original enhanced GFP (Yang et al., 1996) mammalian codon-optimized
   2272..2734    +  misc_feature   IRES: internal ribosome entry site (IRES) of the encephalomyocarditis virus (EMCV)
   2748..3347    +  CDS            PuroR: puromycin N-acetyltransferase; pac from Streptomyces alboniger; confers resistance to puromycin
   3396..3521    +  CDS            ble (fragment): BLE_KLEPN - Experimental evidence at protein level: Swiss-Prot protein existence level 1. Binding protein with a strong affinity to the bleomycin family of antibiotics. Binds to CL990; an antimitotic-antibiotic compound. From Klebsiella pneumoniae.
   3516..3637    +  polyA_signal   SV40 poly(A) signal: SV40 polyadenylation signal
   3671..3704    +  protein_bind   loxP511: Cre-mediated recombination occurs in the 8-bp core sequence (GTATACAT). loxP511 sites are compatible with each other, but incompatible with wild-type loxP sites. Cre recombinase
   3707..3725    +  misc_feature   MCS (fragment): pUC18/19 multiple cloning site
   3762..3778    -  protein_bind   lac operator: The lac repressor binds to the lac operator to inhibit transcription in E. coli. This inhibition can be relieved by adding lactose or isopropyl-β-D-thiogalactopyranoside (IPTG). lac repressor encoded by lacI
   3786..3816    -  promoter       lac promoter: promoter for the E. coli lac operon
   3831..3852    -  protein_bind   CAP binding site: CAP binding activates transcription in the presence of cAMP. E. coli catabolite activator protein
   3865..3957    -  CDS            lacI (fragment): lac repressor; lacI; The lac repressor binds to the lac operator to inhibit transcription in E. coli. This inhibition can be relieved by adding lactose or isopropyl-β-D-thiogalactopyranoside (IPTG).
   4140..4728    -  rep_origin     ori: high-copy-number ColE1/pMB1/pBR322/pUC origin of replication
   4899..5759    -  CDS            AmpR: β-lactamase; bla; confers resistance to ampicillin, carbenicillin, and related antibiotics
   5760..5864    -  promoter       AmpR promoter: bla
   5959..5994    +  CDS            rop (fragment): Rop protein, which maintains plasmids at low copy number; rop
   6096..6195    +  misc_feature   bom (fragment): basis of mobility region from pBR322
   6201..6358    -  CDS            lacZα (fragment): LacZα fragment of β-galactosidase; lacZ fragment
   6368..6401    -  protein_bind   loxP511: Cre-mediated recombination occurs in the 8-bp core sequence (GTATACAT). loxP511 sites are compatible with each other, but incompatible with wild-type loxP sites. Cre recombinase
   6406..6785    +  enhancer       CMV enhancer: human cytomegalovirus immediate early enhancer
   7063..966     +  intron         chimeric intron (across the origin): chimera between introns from chicken β-actin and rabbit β-globin
>Addgene plasmid #179405 | pv6_MBD1_MBD-R22A | addgene full sequence | sequence record 370471 | Addgene NGS Result
CGCCGCCCGCCCCGGCTCTGACTGACCGCGTTACTCCCACAGGTGAGCGGGCGGGACGGCCCTTCTCCTC
CGGGCTGTAATTAGCGCTTGGTTTAATGACGGCTTGTTTCTTTTCTGTGGCTGCGTGAAAGCCTTGAGGG
GCTCCGGGAGGGCCCTTTGTGCGGGGGGAGCGGCTCGGGGGGTGCGTGCGTGTGTGTGTGCGTGGGGAGC
GCCGCGTGCGGCTCCGCGCTGCCCGGCGGCTGTGAGCGCTGCGGGCGCGGCGCGGGGCTTTGTGCGCTCC
GCAGTGTGCGCGAGGGGAGCGCGGCCGGGGGCGGTGCCCCGCGGTGCGGGGGGGGCTGCGAGGGGAACAA
AGGCTGCGTGCGGGGTGTGTGCGTGGGGGGGTGAGCAGGGGGTGTGGGCGCGTCGGTCGGGCTGCAACCC
CCCCTGCACCCCCCTCCCCGAGTTGCTGAGCACGGCCCGGCTTCGGGTGCGGGGCTCCGTACGGGGCGTG
GCGCGGGGCTCGCCGTGCCGGGCGGGGGGTGGCGGCAGGTGGGGGTGCCGGGCGGGGCGGGGCCGCCTCG
GGCCGGGGAGGGCTCGGGGGAGGGGCGCGGCGGCCCCCGGAGCGCCGGCGGCTGTCGAGGCGCGGCGAGC
CGCAGCCATTGCCTTTTATGGTAATCGTGCGAGAGGGCGCAGGGACTTCCTTTGTCCCAAATCTGTGCGG
AGCCGAAATCTGGGAGGCGCCGCCGCACCCCCTCTAGCGGGCGCGGGGCGAAGCGGTGCGGCGCCGGCAG
GAAGGAAATGGGCGGGGAGGGCCTTCGTGCGTCGCCGCGCCGCCGTCCCCTTCTCCCTCTCCAGCCTCGG
GGCTGTCCGCGGGGGGACGGCTGCCTTCGGGGGGGACGGGGCAGGGCGGGGTTCGGCTTCTGGCGTGTGA
CCGGCGGCTCTAGAGCCTCTGCTAACCATGTTCATGCCTTCTTCTTTTTCCTACAGCTCCTGGGCAACGT
GCTGGTTATTGTGCTGTCTCATCATTTTGGCAAAGAATTCTAGCATGGCTGGTGGCCTGAATGACATCTT
TGAGGCCCAGAAGATCGAGTGGCATGAGAACCTGTACTTCCAGGGAGTCGACGAAGAGTCTGGTTCTGTT
TCTGGTGGTGATGCTGAGTCCTGGCAGGACTGCCCAGCCCTGGGCCCTGGCTGGAAACGCCGAGAGTCCT
TTGCAAAGTCAGGGGCCTCGTTTGGACGCTCAGACATCTATTACCAGAGCCCCACAGGAGAAAAGATCCG
AAGCAAAGTTGAGCTGACTCGGTACTTGGGCCCTGCATGTGATCTTACCCTGTTTGACTTCAGACAAGGC
ACCTTATGCCATCCCATCGGTGGCGGAGGCTCTGGAGGTGGAGGCTCCGCACCCCCCAAAAAGAAACGCA
AGGTTGGATACCGGGATCCACCGGTCGCCACCGTGAGCAAGGGCGAGGAGCTGTTCACCGGGGTGGTGCC
CATCCTGGTCGAGCTGGACGGCGACGTAAACGGCCACAAGTTCAGCGTGTCCGGCGAGGGCGAGGGCGAT
GCCACCTACGGCAAGCTGACCCTGAAGTTCATCTGCACCACCGGCAAGCTGCCCGTGCCCTGGCCCACCC
TCGTGACCACCCTGACCTACGGCGTGCAGTGCTTCAGCCGCTACCCCGACCACATGAAGCAGCACGACTT
CTTCAAGTCCGCCATGCCCGAAGGCTACGTCCAGGAGCGCACCATCTTCTTCAAGGACGACGGCAACTAC
AAGACCCGCGCCGAGGTGAAGTTCGAGGGCGACACCCTGGTGAACCGCATCGAGCTGAAGGGCATCGACT
TCAAGGAGGACGGCAACATCCTGGGGCACAAGCTGGAGTACAACTACAACAGCCACAACGTCTATATCAT
GGCCGACAAGCAGAAGAACGGCATCAAGGTGAACTTCAAGATCCGCCACAACATCGAGGACGGCAGCGTG
CAGCTCGCCGACCACTACCAGCAGAACACCCCCATCGGCGACGGCCCCGTGCTGCTGCCCGACAACCACT
ACCTGAGCACCCAGTCCGCCCTGAGCAAAGACCCCAACGAGAAGCGCGATCACATGGTCCTGCTGGAGTT
CGTGACCGCCGCCGGGATCACTCTCGGCATGGACGAGCTGTACAAGTAAAGCGAGCTCGACAGATCTAGG
AGCGGTTAACGAGGTAGCGGCCGCCGAAGCCGCTTGGAATAAGGCCGGTGTGCGTTTGTCTATATGTTAT
TTTCCACCATATTGCCGTCTTTTGGCAATGTGAGGGCCCGGAAACCTGGCCCTGTCTTCTTGACGAGCAT
TCCTAGGGGTCTTTCCCCTCTCGCCAAAGGAATGCAAGGTCTGTTGAATGTCGTGAAGGAAGCAGTTCCT
CTGGAAGCTTCTTGAAGACAAACAACGTCTGTAGCGACCCTTTGCAGGCAGCGGAACCCCCCACCTGGCG
ACAGGTGCCTCTGCGGCCAAAAGCCACGTGTATAAGATACACCTGCAAAGGCGGCACAACCCCAGTGCCA
CGTTGTGAGTTGGATAGTTGTGGAAAGAGTCAAATGGCTCTCCTCAAGCGTATTCAACAAGGGGCTGAAG
GATGCCCAGAAGGTACCCCATTGTATGGGATCTGATCTGGGGCCTCGGTGCACATGCTTTACATGTGTTT
AGTCGAGGTTAAAAAAACGTCTAGGCCCCCCGAACCACGGGGACGTGGTTTTCCTTTGAAAAACACGATG
ATAATATGGCCACAACCATGACCGAGTACAAGCCCACGGTGCGCCTCGCCACCCGCGACGACGTCCCCAG
GGCCGTACGCACCCTCGCCGCCGCGTTCGCCGACTACCCCGCCACGCGCCACACCGTCGATCCGGACCGC
CACATCGAGCGGGTCACCGAGCTGCAAGAACTCTTCCTCACGCGCGTCGGGCTCGACATCGGCAAGGTGT
GGGTCGCGGACGACGGCGCCGCGGTGGCGGTCTGGACCACGCCGGAGAGCGTCGAAGCGGGGGCGGTGTT
CGCCGAGATCGGCCCGCGCATGGCCGAGTTGAGCGGTTCCCGGCTGGCCGCGCAGCAACAGATGGAAGGC
CTCCTGGCGCCGCACCGGCCCAAGGAGCCCGCGTGGTTCCTGGCCACCGTCGGCGTCTCGCCCGACCACC
AGGGCAAGGGTCTGGGCAGCGCCGTCGTGCTCCCCGGAGTGGAGGCGGCCGAGCGCGCCGGGGTGCCCGC
CTTCCTGGAGACCTCCGCGCCCCGCAACCTCCCCTTCTACGAGCGGCTCGGCTTCACCGTCACCGCCGAC
GTCGAGGTGCCCGAAGGACCGCGCACCTGGTGCATGACCCGCAAGCCCGGTGCCTGACGCCCGCCCCACG
ACCCGCAGCGCCCGACCGAAAGGAGCGCAGTGCTACGAGATTTCGATTCCACCGCCGCCTTCTATGAAAG
GTTGGGCTTCGGAATCGTTTTCCGGGACGCCGGCTGGATGATCCTCCAGCGCGGGGATCTCATGCTGGAG
TTCTTCGCCCACCCCAACTTGTTTATTGCAGCTTATAATGGTTACAAATAAAGCAATAGCATCACAAATT
TCACAAATAAAGCATTTTTTTCACTGCATTCTAGTTGTGGTTTGTCCAAACTCATCAATGTATCTTATCA
TGTCTGTATACCGTGGATCCGGCCGGCCCCATAACTTCGTATAGTATACATTATACGAAGTTATCCCCTG
CAGGCATGCAAGCTTGGCGTAATCATGGTCATAGCTGTTTCCTGTGTGAAATTGTTATCCGCTCACAATT
CCACACAACATACGAGCCGGAAGCATAAAGTGTAAAGCCTGGGGTGCCTAATGAGTGAGCTAACTCACAT
TAATTGCGTTGCGCTCACTGCCCGCTTTCCAGTCGGGAAACCTGTCGTGCCAGCTGCATTAATGAATCGG
CCAACGCGCGGGGAGAGGCGGTTTGCGTATTGGGCGCTCTTCCGCTTCCTCGCTCACTGACTCGCTGCGC
TCGGTCGTTCGGCTGCGGCGAGCGGTATCAGCTCACTCAAAGGCGGTAATACGGTTATCCACAGAATCAG
GGGATAACGCAGGAAAGAACATGTGAGCAAAAGGCCAGCAAAAGGCCAGGAACCGTAAAAAGGCCGCGTT
GCTGGCGTTTTTCCATAGGCTCCGCCCCCCTGACGAGCATCACAAAAATCGACGCTCAAGTCAGAGGTGG
CGAAACCCGACAGGACTATAAAGATACCAGGCGTTTCCCCCTGGAAGCTCCCTCGTGCGCTCTCCTGTTC
CGACCCTGCCGCTTACCGGATACCTGTCCGCCTTTCTCCCTTCGGGAAGCGTGGCGCTTTCTCATAGCTC
ACGCTGTAGGTATCTCAGTTCGGTGTAGGTCGTTCGCTCCAAGCTGGGCTGTGTGCACGAACCCCCCGTT
CAGCCCGACCGCTGCGCCTTATCCGGTAACTATCGTCTTGAGTCCAACCCGGTAAGACACGACTTATCGC
CACTGGCAGCAGCCACTGGTAACAGGATTAGCAGAGCGAGGTATGTAGGCGGTGCTACAGAGTTCTTGAA
GTGGTGGCCTAACTACGGCTACACTAGAAGAACAGTATTTGGTATCTGCGCTCTGCTGAAGCCAGTTACC
TTCGGAAAAAGAGTTGGTAGCTCTTGATCCGGCAAACAAACCACCGCTGGTAGCGGTGGTTTTTTTGTTT
GCAAGCAGCAGATTACGCGCAGAAAAAAAGGATCTCAAGAAGATCCTTTGATCTTTTCTACGGGGTCTGA
CGCTCAGTGGAACGAAAACTCACGTTAAGGGATTTTGGTCATGAGATTATCAAAAAGGATCTTCACCTAG
ATCCTTTTAAATTAAAAATGAAGTTTTAAATCAATCTAAAGTATATATGAGTAAACTTGGTCTGACAGTT
ACCAATGCTTAATCAGTGAGGCACCTATCTCAGCGATCTGTCTATTTCGTTCATCCATAGTTGCCTGACT
CCCCGTCGTGTAGATAACTACGATACGGGAGGGCTTACCATCTGGCCCCAGTGCTGCAATGATACCGCGA
GACCCACGCTCACCGGCTCCAGATTTATCAGCAATAAACCAGCCAGCCGGAAGGGCCGAGCGCAGAAGTG
GTCCTGCAACTTTATCCGCCTCCATCCAGTCTATTAATTGTTGCCGGGAAGCTAGAGTAAGTAGTTCGCC
AGTTAATAGTTTGCGCAACGTTGTTGCCATTGCTACAGGCATCGTGGTGTCACGCTCGTCGTTTGGTATG
GCTTCATTCAGCTCCGGTTCCCAACGATCAAGGCGAGTTACATGATCCCCCATGTTGTGCAAAAAAGCGG
TTAGCTCCTTCGGTCCTCCGATCGTTGTCAGAAGTAAGTTGGCCGCAGTGTTATCACTCATGGTTATGGC
AGCACTGCATAATTCTCTTACTGTCATGCCATCCGTAAGATGCTTTTCTGTGACTGGTGAGTACTCAACC
AAGTCATTCTGAGAATAGTGTATGCGGCGACCGAGTTGCTCTTGCCCGGCGTCAATACGGGATAATACCG
CGCCACATAGCAGAACTTTAAAAGTGCTCATCATTGGAAAACGTTCTTCGGGGCGAAAACTCTCAAGGAT
CTTACCGCTGTTGAGATCCAGTTCGATGTAACCCACTCGTGCACCCAACTGATCTTCAGCATCTTTTACT
TTCACCAGCGTTTCTGGGTGAGCAAAAACAGGAAGGCAAAATGCCGCAAAAAAGGGAATAAGGGCGACAC
GGAAATGTTGAATACTCATACTCTTCCTTTTTCAATATTATTGAAGCATTTATCAGGGTTATTGTCTCAT
GAGCGGATACATATTTGAATGTATTTAGAAAAATAAACAAATAGGGGTTCCGCGCACATTTCCCCGAAAA
GTGCCACCTGACGTCTAAGAAACCATTATTATCATGACATTAACCTATAAAAATAGGCGTATCACGAGGC
CCTTTCGTCTCGCGCGTTTCGGTGATGACGGTGAAAACCTCTGACACATGCAGCTCCCGGAGACGGTCAC
AGCTTGTCTGTAAGCGGATGCCGGGAGCAGACAAGCCCGTCAGGGCGCGTCAGCGGGTGTTGGCGGGTGT
CGGGGCTGGCTTAACTATGCGGCATCAGAGCAGATTGTACTGAGAGTGCACCATATGCGGTGTGAAATAC
CGCACAGATGCGTAAGGAGAAAATACCGCATCAGGCGCCATTCGCCATTCAGGCTGCGCAACTGTTGGGA
AGGGCGATCGGTGCGGGCCTCTTCGCTATTACGCCAGCTGGCGAAAGGGGGATGTGCTGCAAGGCGATTA
AGTTGGGTAACGCCAGGGTTTTCCCAGTCACGACGTTGTAAAACGACGGCCAGTGAATTCTCGAGCCATA
ACTTCGTATAATGTATACTATACGAAGTTATATCGGACATTGATTATTGACTAGTTATTAATAGTAATCA
ATTACGGGGTCATTAGTTCATAGCCCATATATGGAGTTCCGCGTTACATAACTTACGGTAAATGGCCCGC
CTGGCTGACCGCCCAACGACCCCCGCCCATTGACGTCAATAATGACGTATGTTCCCATAGTAACGCCAAT
AGGGACTTTCCATTGACGTCAATGGGTGGAGTATTTACGGTAAACTGCCCACTTGGCAGTACATCAAGTG
TATCATATGCCAAGTACGCCCCCTATTGACGTCAATGACGGTAAATGGCCCGCCTGGCATTATGCCCAGT
ACATGACCTTATGGGACTTTCCTACTTGGCAGTACATCTACGTATTAGTCATCGCTATTACCATGGTCGA
GGTGAGCCCCACGTTCTGCTTCACTCTCCCCATCTCCCCCCCCTCCCCACCCCCAATTTTGTATTTATTT
ATTTTTTAATTATTTTGTGCAGCGATGGGGGCGGGGGGGGGGGGGGSGCGCGCCRGGSGGGGSGGGGSGG
GGSGRGGGGSGGGGSGGGGSGRGGCGGRGAGGKGCGGCGGCAGCCAATCAGAGCGGCGCGCTCCGAAAGT
TTCCTTTTATGGCGAGGCGGCGGCGGCGGCGGCCCTATAAAAAGCGAAGCGCGCGGCGGGCGGGAGTCGC
TGCGCGCTGCCTTCGCCCCGTGCCCCGCTCCGCCGCCGCCTCG
